Addgene plasmid #153351: Auxiliary 3
Purpose: Provides Middle-to-End linker 3 for level 2 cloning
Depositing lab: Naomi Nakayama. Depositing organization: University of Edinburgh. Publication: Mobius Assembly for Plant Systems highlights promoter-terminator interaction in gene regulation. Andreou , Andreas I., Nirkko, Jessica , Ochoa-Villarreal, Marisol , Nakayama, Naomi. bioRxiv, March 31, 2021 10.1101/2021.03.31.437819.
Backbone
  Vector backbone: Aux
  Backbone size w/o insert (bp): 2217
  Vector type: Synthetic Biology
Growth in bacteria
  Bacterial resistance: Kanamycin, 50 μg/mL
  Growth temperature: 37°C
  Growth strain: DH5alpha
  Copy number: High Copy
Gene/Insert
  Gene/Insert name: Middle-to-End linker 3
  Species: Synthetic
  Insert size (bp): 50
  Cloning method: Gibson Cloning
  Sequencing primers: 5′ tgccacctgacgtctaagaa; 3′ attaccgcctttgagtgagc
Terms and licenses: Academic/Nonprofit Terms; Industry Terms: Not Available to Industry
How to cite: Auxiliary 3 was a gift from Naomi Nakayama (Addgene plasmid # 153351 ; http://n2t.net/addgene:153351 ; RRID:Addgene_153351)
