[The description below was written by a language model from this plasmid's Addgene catalogue record and pLannotate feature annotations shown in this document.]
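Description:
Auxiliary 3 is a small synthetic-biology helper plasmid from the Mobius Assembly for Plant Systems toolkit, a modular hierarchical DNA assembly framework. It is built on the "Aux" backbone (2,217 bp) and carries a 50 bp synthetic insert, Middle-to-End linker 3, introduced by Gibson cloning, giving a total of 2,267 bp in the sequenced record. Its stated role is to supply this linker during level 2 cloning. The name suggests that the linker bridges an intermediate position in a multi-unit assembly to the end position of the destination vector, so that assemblies with fewer than the maximum number of units can still be closed. However, the record does not describe the linker's overhangs or which restriction enzymes release it.

The annotated features are all backbone elements for propagation in E. coli. A high-copy ColE1/pUC-type origin supports replication, and selection is by kanamycin through an aph(3')-Ia aminoglycoside phosphotransferase gene, annotated as being driven by the cat promoter and followed by the phage lambda t0 terminator. Two further terminators, a his operon terminator near the start of the record and a putative bacterial terminator near its end, sit on either side of the unannotated region spanning the sequence junction. This is presumably where the linker lies, insulated from transcriptional read-through, although the linker itself is too short and bespoke to be picked up by the automated annotation. The plasmid has no eukaryotic or plant expression elements and no reporter, and serves purely as a donor of a cloning part.
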