Features (pLannotate 1.2.2; 6 found; start..end, strand, type, name):
      5..62      +  terminator     his operon terminator: This putative transcriptin terminator from the E. coli his operon has a 2-bp deletion introduced during synthesis. Its efficiency has not been determined.
    257..845     -  rep_origin     ori: high-copy-number ColE1/pMB1/pBR322/pUC origin of replication
   1028..1122    -  terminator     lambda t0 terminator: transcription terminator from phage lambda
   1143..1958    -  CDS            KanR: aminoglycoside phosphotransferase; aph(3')-Ia; confers resistance to kanamycin in bacteria or G418 (Geneticin®) in eukaryotes
   1959..2056    -  promoter       cat promoter: promoter of the E. coli cat gene encoding chloramphenicol acetyltransferase
   2142..2185    -  terminator     bacterial terminator: putative bacterial transcription terminator
>Addgene plasmid #153351 | Auxiliary 3 | addgene full sequence | sequence record 314737 | Addgene NGS Result
GCAGTCCGGCAAAAAAGGGCAAGGTGTCACCACCCTGCCCTTTTTCTTTAAAACCGAAAAGATTACTTCG
CGTTATGCAGGCTTCCTCGCTCACTGACTCGCTGCGCTCGGTCGTTCGGCTGCGGCGAGCGGTATCAGCT
CACTCAAAGGCGGTAATACGGTTATCCACAGAATCAGGGGATAACGCAGGAAAGAACATGTGAGCAAAAG
GCCAGCAAAAGGCCAGGAACCGTAAAAAGGCCGCGTTGCTGGCGTTTTTCCACAGGCTCCGCCCCCCTGA
CGAGCATCACAAAAATCGACGCTCAAGTCAGAGGTGGCGAAACCCGACAGGACTATAAAGATACCAGGCG
TTTCCCCCTGGAAGCTCCCTCGTGCGCTCTCCTGTTCCGACCCTGCCGCTTACCGGATACCTGTCCGCCT
TTCTCCCTTCGGGAAGCGTGGCGCTTTCTCATAGCTCACGCTGTAGGTATCTCAGTTCGGTGTAGGTCGT
TCGCTCCAAGCTGGGCTGTGTGCACGAACCCCCCGTTCAGCCCGACCGCTGCGCCTTATCCGGTAACTAT
CGTCTTGAGTCCAACCCGGTAAGACACGACTTATCGCCACTGGCAGCAGCCACTGGTAACAGGATTAGCA
GAGCGAGGTATGTAGGCGGTGCTACAGAGTTCTTGAAGTGGTGGCCTAACTACGGCTACACTAGAAGAAC
AGTATTTGGTATCTGCGCTCTGCTGAAGCCAGTTACCTTCGGAAAAAGAGTTGGTAGCTCTTGATCCGGC
AAACAAACCACCGCTGGTAGCGGTGGTTTTTTTGTTTGCAAGCAGCAGATTACGCGCAGAAAAAAAGGAT
CTCAAGAAGATCCTTTGATCTTTTCTACGGGGTCTGACGCTCAGTGGAACGAAAACTCACGTTAAGGGAT
TTTGGTCATGAGATTATCAAAAAGGATCTTCACCTAGATCCTTTTAAATTAAAAATGAAGTTTTAAATCA
ATCTAAAGTATATATGAGTAAACTTGGTCTGACAGCTCGAGGCTTGGATTCTCACCAATAAAAAACGCCC
GGCGGCAACCGAGCGTTCTGAACAAATCCAGATGGAGTTCTGAGGTCATTACTGGATCTATCAACAGGAG
TCCAAGCGAGCTCGATATCAAATTAGAAAAACTCATCGAGCATCAAATGAAACTGCAATTTATTCATATC
AGGATTATCAATACCATATTTTTGAAAAAGCCGTTTCTGTAATGAAGGAGAAAACTCACCGAGGCAGTTC
CATAGGATGGCAAGATCCTGGTATCGGTCTGCGATTCCGACTCGTCCAACATCAATACAACCTATTAATT
TCCCCTCGTCAAAAATAAGGTTATCAAGTGAGAAATCACCATGAGTGACGACTGAATCCGGTGAGAATGG
CAAAAGTTTATGCATTTCTTTCCAGACTTGTTCAACAGGCCAGCCATTACGCTCGTCATCAAAATCACTC
GCATCAACCAAACCGTTATTCATTCGTGATTGCGCCTGAGCGAGACGAAATACGCGATCGCTGTTAAAAG
GACAATTACAAACAGGAATCGAATGCAACCGGCGCAGGAACACTGCCAGCGCATCAACAATATTTTCACC
TGAATCAGGATATTCTTCTAATACCTGGAATGCTGTTTTCCCTGGGATCGCAGTGGTGAGTAACCATGCA
TCATCAGGAGTACGGATAAAATGCTTGATGGTCGGAAGAGGCATAAATTCCGTCAGCCAGTTTAGTCTGA
CCATCTCATCTGTAACATCATTGGCAACGCTACCTTTGCCATGTTTCAGAAACAACTCTGGCGCATCGGG
CTTCCCATACAATCGGTAGATTGTCGCACCTGATTGCCCGACATTATCGCGAGCCCATTTATACCCATAT
AAATCAGCATCCATGTTGGAATTTAATCGCGGCCTTGAGCAAGACGTTTCCCGTTGAATATGGCTCATTT
TAGCTTCCTTAGCTCCTGAAAATCTCGATAACTCAAAAAATACGCCCGGTAGTGATCTTATTTCATTATG
GTGAAAGTTGGAACCTCTTACGTGCCCGATCAACTCGAGTGCCACCTGACGTCTAAGAAACCATTATTAT
CATGACATTAACCTATAAAAATAGGCGTATCACGAGGCAGAATTTCAGATAAAAAAAATCCTTAGCTTTC
GCTAAGGATGATTTCTGGAATTCCACCTGCATATCTTGCGCTAGAGACCGTATGAGGTGGATGGTGTGCT
GCGTGGCCAAACCCATATGCAGGTGCT
